>Addgene plasmid #37625 | pCXLE-hGLIS1 | depositor full sequence | sequence record 47357 | pCXLE-hGLIS1 sequence 12143 bps
TTGTACAAAGTGGTTCGATAATTCAAGCTTCGGGGACTAGTCATATGATAATCAACCTCTGGATTACAAA
ATTTGTGAAAGATTGACTGGTATTCTTAACTATGTTGCTCCTTTTACGCTATGTGGATACGCTGCTTTAA
TGCCTTTGTATCATGCTATTGCTTCCCGTATGGCTTTCATTTTCTCCTCCTTGTATAAATCCTGGTTGCT
GTCTCTTTATGAGGAGTTGTGGCCCGTTGTCAGGCAACGTGGCGTGGTGTGCACTGTGTTTGCTGACGCA
ACCCCCACTGGTTGGGGCATTGCCACCACCTGTCAGCTCCTTTCCGGGACTTTCGCTTTCCCCCTCCCTA
TTGCCACGGCGGAACTCATCGCCGCCTGCCTTGCCCGCTGCTGGACAGGGGCTCGGCTGTTGGGCACTGA
CAATTCCGTGGTGTTGTCGGGGAAGCTGACGTCCTTTCCATGGCTGCTCGCCTGTGTTGCCACCTGGATT
CTGCGCGGGACGTCCTTCTGCTACGTCCCTTCGGCCCTCAATCCAGCGGACCTTCCTTCCCGCGGCCTGC
TGCCGGCTCTGCGGCCTCTTCCGCGTCTTCGCCTTCGCCCTCAGACGAGTCGGATCTCCCTTTGGGCCGC
CTCCCCGCATCGGTAAATTCACTCCTCAGGTGCAGGCTGCCTATCAGAAGGTGGTGGCTGGTGTGGCCAA
TGCCCTGGCTCACAAATACCACTGAGATCTTTTTCCCTCTGCCAAAAATTATGGGGACATCATGAAGCCC
CTTGAGCATCTGACTTCTGGCTAATAAAGGAAATTTATTTTCATTGCAATAGTGTGTTGGAATTTTTTGT
GTCTCTCACTCGGAAGGACATATGGGAGGGCAAATCATTTAAAACATCAGAATGAGTATTTGGTTTAGAG
TTTGGCAACATATGCCCATATGCTGGCTGCCATGAACAAAGGTTGGCTATAAAGAGGTCATCAGTATATG
AAACAGCCCCCTGCTGTCCATTCCTTATTCCATAGAAAAGCCTTGACTTGAGGTTAGATTTTTTTTATAT
TTTGTTTTGTGTTATTTTTTTCTTTAACATCCCTAAAATTTTCCTTACATGTTTTACTAGCCAGATTTTT
CCTCCTCTCCTGACTACTCCCAGTCATAGCTGTCCCTCTTCTCTTATGGAGATCCCTCGACCTGCAGCCC
AAGCTTGGCGTAATCATGGTCATAGCTGTTTCCTGTGTGAAATTGTTATCCGCTCACAATTCCACACAAC
ATACGAGCCGGAAGCATAAAGTGTAAAGCCTGGGGTGCCTAATGAGTGAGCTAACTCACATTAATTGCGT
TGCGCTCACTGCCCGCTTTCCAGTCGGGAAACCTGTCGTGCCAGCGGATCTCAATTCCGATCATATTCAA
TAACCCTTAATATAACTTCGTATAATGTATGCTATACGAAGTTATTAGGTCTGAAGAGGAGTTTACGTCC
AGCCAAGCTTAGGATCAATTCTCATGTTTGACAGCTTATCATCGATAAGCTGATCCTCACAGGCCGCACC
CAGCTTTTCTTCCGTTGCCCCAGTAGCATCTCTGTCTGGTGACCTTGAAGAGGAAGAGGAGGGGTCCCGA
GAATCCCCATCCCTACCGTCCAGCAAAAAGGGGGACGAGGAATTTGAGGCCTGGCTTGAGGCTCAGGACG
CAAATCTTGAGGATGTTCAGCGGGAGTTTTCCGGGCTGCGAGTAATTGGTGATGAGGACGAGGATGGTTC
GGAGGATGGGGAATTTTCAGACCTGGATCTGTCTGACAGCGACCATGAAGGGGATGAGGGTGGGGGGGCT
GTTGGAGGGGGCAGGAGTCTGCACTCCCTGTATTCACTGAGCGTCGTCTAATAAAGATGTCTATTGATCT
CTTTTAGTGTGAATCATGTCTGACGAGGGGCCAGGTACAGGACCTGGAAATGGCCTAGGAGAGAAGGGAG
ACACATCTGGACCAGAAGGCTCCGGCGGCAGTGGACCTCAAAGAAGAGGGGGTGATAACCATGGACGAGG
ACGGGGAAGAGGACGAGGACGAGGAGGCGGAAGACCAGGAGCCCCGGGCGGCTCAGGATCAGGGCCAAGA
CATAGAGATGGTGTCCGGAGACCCCAAAAACGTCCAAGTTGCATTGGCTGCAAAGGGACCCACGGTGGAA
CAGGAGCAGGAGCAGGAGCGGGAGGGGCAGGAGCAGGAGGGGCAGGAGCAGGAGGAGGGGCAGGAGCAGG
AGGAGGGGCAGGAGGGGCAGGAGGGGCAGGAGGGGCAGGAGCAGGAGGAGGGGCAGGAGCAGGAGGAGGG
GCAGGAGGGGCAGGAGGGGCAGGAGCAGGAGGAGGGGCAGGAGCAGGAGGAGGGGCAGGAGGGGCAGGAG
CAGGAGGAGGGGCAGGAGGGGCAGGAGGGGCAGGAGCAGGAGGAGGGGCAGGAGCAGGAGGAGGGGCAGG
AGGGGCAGGAGCAGGAGGAGGGGCAGGAGGGGCAGGAGGGGCAGGAGCAGGAGGAGGGGCAGGAGCAGGA
GGGGCAGGAGGGGCAGGAGGGGCAGGAGCAGGAGGGGCAGGAGCAGGAGGAGGGGCAGGAGGGGCAGGAG
GGGCAGGAGCAGGAGGGGCAGGAGCAGGAGGGGCAGGAGCAGGAGGGGCAGGAGCAGGAGGGGCAGGAGG
GGCAGGAGCAGGAGGGGCAGGAGGGGCAGGAGCAGGAGGGGCAGGAGGGGCAGGAGCAGGAGGAGGGGCA
GGAGGGGCAGGAGCAGGAGGAGGGGCAGGAGGGGCAGGAGCAGGAGGGGCAGGAGGGGCAGGAGCAGGAG
GGGCAGGAGGGGCAGGAGCAGGAGGGGCAGGAGGGGCAGGAGCAGGAGGAGGGGCAGGAGCAGGAGGGGC
AGGAGCAGGAGGTGGAGGCCGGGGTCGAGGAGGCAGTGGAGGCCGGGGTCGAGGAGGTAGTGGAGGCCGG
GGTCGAGGAGGTAGTGGAGGCCGCCGGGGTAGAGGACGTGAAAGAGCCAGGGGGGGAAGTCGTGAAAGAG
CCAGGGGGAGAGGTCGTGGACGTGGAGAAAAGAGGCCCAGGAGTCCCAGTAGTCAGTCATCATCATCCGG
GTCTCCACCGCGCAGGCCCCCTCCAGGTAGAAGGCCATTTTTCCACCCTGTAGGGGAAGCCGATTATTTT
GAATACCACCAAGAAGGTGGCCCAGATGGTGAGCCTGACGTGCCCCCGGGAGCGATAGAGCAGGGCCCCG
CAGATGACCCAGGAGAAGGCCCAAGCACTGGACCCCGGGGTCAGGGTGATGGAGGCAGGCGCAAAAAAGG
AGGGTGGTTTGGAAAGCATCGTGGTCAAGGAGGTTCCAACCCGAAATTTGAGAACATTGCAGAAGGTTTA
AGAGCTCTCCTGGCTAGGAGTCACGTAGAAAGGACTACCGACGAAGGAACTTGGGTCGCCGGTGTGTTCG
TATATGGAGGTAGTAAGACCTCCCTTTACAACCTAAGGCGAGGAACTGCCCTTGCTATTCCACAATGTCG
TCTTACACCATTGAGTCGTCTCCCCTTTGGAATGGCCCCTGGACCCGGCCCACAACCTGGCCCGCTAAGG
GAGTCCATTGTCTGTTATTTCATGGTCTTTTTACAAACTCATATATTTGCTGAGGTTTTGAAGGATGCGA
TTAAGGACCTTGTTATGACAAAGCCCGCTCCTACCTGCAATATCAGGGTGACTGTGTGCAGCTTTGACGA
TGGAGTAGATTTGCCTCCCTGGTTTCCACCTATGGTGGAAGGGGCTGCCGCGGAGGGTGATGACGGAGAT
GACGGAGATGAAGGAGGTGATGGAGATGAGGGTGAGGAAGGGCAGGAGTGATGTAACTTGTTAGGAGACG
CCCTCAATCGTATTAAAAGCCGTGTATTCCCCCGCACTAAAGAATAAATCCCCAGTAGACATCATGCGTG
CTGTTGGTGTATTTCTGGCCATCTGTCTTGTCACCATTTTCGTCCTCCCAACATGGGGCAATTGCCGGAA
CCCTTAATATAACTTCGTATAATGTATGCTATACGAAGTTATTAGGTCCCTCGAAGAGGTTCACTAGCGG
ATCTCAATTGGGCATACCCATGTTGTCACGTCACTCAGCTCCGCGCTCAACACCTTCTCGCGTTGGAAAA
CATTAGCGACATTTACCTGGTGAGCAATCAGACATGCGACGGCTTTAGCCTGGCCTCCTTAAATTCACCT
AAGAATGGGAGCAACCAGCAGGAAAAGGACAAGCAGCGAAAATTCACGCCCCCTTGGGAGGTGGCGGCAT
ATGCAAAGGATAGCACTCCCACTCTACTACTGGGTATCATATGCTGACTGTATATGCATGAGGATAGCAT
ATGCTACCCGGATACAGATTAGGATAGCATATACTACCCAGATATAGATTAGGATAGCATATGCTACCCA
GATATAGATTAGGATAGCCTATGCTACCCAGATATAAATTAGGATAGCATATACTACCCAGATATAGATT
AGGATAGCATATGCTACCCAGATATAGATTAGGATAGCCTATGCTACCCAGATATAGATTAGGATAGCAT
ATGCTACCCAGATATAGATTAGGATAGCATATGCTATCCAGATATTTGGGTAGTATATGCTACCCAGATA
TAAATTAGGATAGCATATACTACCCTAATCTCTATTAGGATAGCATATGCTACCCGGATACAGATTAGGA
TAGCATATACTACCCAGATATAGATTAGGATAGCATATGCTACCCAGATATAGATTAGGATAGCCTATGC
TACCCAGATATAAATTAGGATAGCATATACTACCCAGATATAGATTAGGATAGCATATGCTACCCAGATA
TAGATTAGGATAGCCTATGCTACCCAGATATAGATTAGGATAGCATATGCTATCCAGATATTTGGGTAGT
ATATGCTACCCATGGCAACATTAGCCCACCGTGCTCTCAGCGACCTCGTGAATATGAGGACCAACAACCC
TGTGCTTGGCGCTCAGGCGCAAGTGTGTGTAATTTGTCCTCCAGATCGCAGCAATCGCGCCCCTATCTTG
GCCCGCCCACCTACTTATGCAGGTATTCCCCGGGGTGCCATTAGTGGTTTTGTGGGCAAGTGGTTTGACC
GCAGTGGTTAGCGGGGTTACAATCAGCCAAGTTATTACACCCTTATTTTACAGTCCAAAACCGCAGGGCG
GCGTGTGGGGGCTGACGCGTGCCCCCACTCCACAATTTCAAAAAAAAGAGTGGCCACTTGTCTTTGTTTA
TGGGCCCCATTGGCGTGGAGCCCCGTTTAATTTTCGGGGGTGTTAGAGACAACCAGTGGAGTCCGCTGCT
GTCGGCGTCCACTCTCTTTCCCCTTGTTACAAATAGAGTGTAACAACATGGTTCACCTGTCTTGGTCCCT
GCCTGGGACACATCTTAATAACCCCAGTATCATATTGCACTAGGATTATGTGTTGCCCATAGCCATAAAT
TCGTGTGAGATGGACATCCAGTCTTTACGGCTTGTCCCCACCCCATGGATTTCTATTGTTAAAGATATTC
AGAATGTTTCATTCCTACACTAGTATTTATTGCCCAAGGGGTTTGTGAGGGTTATATTGGTGTCATAGCA
CAATGCCACCACTGAACCCCCCGTCCAAATTTTATTCTGGGGGCGTCACCTGAAACCTTGTTTTCGAGCA
CCTCACATACACCTTACTGTTCACAACTCAGCAGTTATTCTATTAGCTAAACGAAGGAGAATGAAGAAGC
AGGCGAAGATTCAGGAGAGTTCACTGCCCGCTCCTTGATCTTCAGCCACTGCCCTTGTGACTAAAATGGT
TCACTACCCTCGTGGAATCCTGACCCCATGTAAATAAAACCGTGACAGCTCATGGGGTGGGAGATATCGC
TGTTCCTTAGGACCCTTTTACTAACCCTAATTCGATAGCATATGCTTCCCGTTGGGTAACATATGCTATT
GAATTAGGGTTAGTCTGGATAGTATATACTACTACCCGGGAAGCATATGCTACCCGTTTAGGGTTAACAA
GGGGGCCTTATAAACACTATTGCTAATGCCCTCTTGAGGGTCCGCTTATCGGTAGCTACACAGGCCCCTC
TGATTGACGTTGGTGTAGCCTCCCGTAGTCTTCCTGGGCCCCTGGGAGGTACATGTCCCCCAGCATTGGT
GTAAGAGCTTCAGCCAAGAGTTACACATAAAGGCAATGTTGTGTTGCAGTCCACAGACTGCAAAGTCTGC
TCCAGGATGAAAGCCACTCAGTGTTGGCAAATGTGCACATCCATTTATAAGGATGTCAACTACAGTCAGA
GAACCCCTTTGTGTTTGGTCCCCCCCCGTGTCACATGTGGAACAGGGCCCAGTTGGCAAGTTGTACCAAC
CAACTGAAGGGATTACATGCACTGCCCCGCGAAGAAGGGGCAGAGATGTCGTAGTCAGGTTTAGTTCGTC
CGGGGCGGGGCATCGATCCTCTAGAGTCGACGCTAGCGGATCCGCTGCATTAATGAATCGGCCAACGCGC
GGGGAGAGGCGGTTTGCGTATTGGGCGCTCTTCCGCTTCCTCGCTCACTGACTCGCTGCGCTCGGTCGTT
CGGCTGCGGCGAGCGGTATCAGCTCACTCAAAGGCGGTAATACGGTTATCCACAGAATCAGGGGATAACG
CAGGAAAGAACATGTGAGCAAAAGGCCAGCAAAAGGCCAGGAACCGTAAAAAGGCCGCGTTGCTGGCGTT
TTTCCATAGGCTCCGCCCCCCTGACGAGCATCACAAAAATCGACGCTCAAGTCAGAGGTGGCGAAACCCG
ACAGGACTATAAAGATACCAGGCGTTTCCCCCTGGAAGCTCCCTCGTGCGCTCTCCTGTTCCGACCCTGC
CGCTTACCGGATACCTGTCCGCCTTTCTCCCTTCGGGAAGCGTGGCGCTTTCTCATAGCTCACGCTGTAG
GTATCTCAGTTCGGTGTAGGTCGTTCGCTCCAAGCTGGGCTGTGTGCACGAACCCCCCGTTCAGCCCGAC
CGCTGCGCCTTATCCGGTAACTATCGTCTTGAGTCCAACCCGGTAAGACACGACTTATCGCCACTGGCAG
CAGCCACTGGTAACAGGATTAGCAGAGCGAGGTATGTAGGCGGTGCTACAGAGTTCTTGAAGTGGTGGCC
TAACTACGGCTACACTAGAAGAACAGTATTTGGTATCTGCGCTCTGCTGAAGCCAGTTACCTTCGGAAAA
AGAGTTGGTAGCTCTTGATCCGGCAAACAAACCACCGCTGGTAGCGGTGGTTTTTTTGTTTGCAAGCAGC
AGATTACGCGCAGAAAAAAAGGATCTCAAGAAGATCCTTTGATCTTTTCTACGGGGTCTGACGCTCAGTG
GAACGAAAACTCACGTTAAGGGATTTTGGTCATGAGATTATCAAAAAGGATCTTCACCTAGATCCTTTTA
AATTAAAAATGAAGTTTTAAATCAATCTAAAGTATATATGAGTAAACTTGGTCTGACAGTTACCAATGCT
TAATCAGTGAGGCACCTATCTCAGCGATCTGTCTATTTCGTTCATCCATAGTTGCCTGACTCCCCGTCGT
GTAGATAACTACGATACGGGAGGGCTTACCATCTGGCCCCAGTGCTGCAATGATACCGCGAGACCCACGC
TCACCGGCTCCAGATTTATCAGCAATAAACCAGCCAGCCGGAAGGGCCGAGCGCAGAAGTGGTCCTGCAA
CTTTATCCGCCTCCATCCAGTCTATTAATTGTTGCCGGGAAGCTAGAGTAAGTAGTTCGCCAGTTAATAG
TTTGCGCAACGTTGTTGCCATTGCTACAGGCATCGTGGTGTCACGCTCGTCGTTTGGTATGGCTTCATTC
AGCTCCGGTTCCCAACGATCAAGGCGAGTTACATGATCCCCCATGTTGTGCAAAAAAGCGGTTAGCTCCT
TCGGTCCTCCGATCGTTGTCAGAAGTAAGTTGGCCGCAGTGTTATCACTCATGGTTATGGCAGCACTGCA
TAATTCTCTTACTGTCATGCCATCCGTAAGATGCTTTTCTGTGACTGGTGAGTACTCAACCAAGTCATTC
TGAGAATAGTGTATGCGGCGACCGAGTTGCTCTTGCCCGGCGTCAATACGGGATAATACCGCGCCACATA
GCAGAACTTTAAAAGTGCTCATCATTGGAAAACGTTCTTCGGGGCGAAAACTCTCAAGGATCTTACCGCT
GTTGAGATCCAGTTCGATGTAACCCACTCGTGCACCCAACTGATCTTCAGCATCTTTTACTTTCACCAGC
GTTTCTGGGTGAGCAAAAACAGGAAGGCAAAATGCCGCAAAAAAGGGAATAAGGGCGACACGGAAATGTT
GAATACTCATACTCTTCCTTTTTCAATATTATTGAAGCATTTATCAGGGTTATTGTCTCATGAGCGGATA
CATATTTGAATGTATTTAGAAAAATAAACAAATAGGGGTTCCGCGCACATTTCCCCGAAAAGTGCCACCT
GGGTCGACATTGATTATTGACTAGTTATTAATAGTAATCAATTACGGGGTCATTAGTTCATAGCCCATAT
ATGGAGTTCCGCGTTACATAACTTACGGTAAATGGCCCGCCTGGCTGACCGCCCAACGACCCCCGCCCAT
TGACGTCAATAATGACGTATGTTCCCATAGTAACGCCAATAGGGACTTTCCATTGACGTCAATGGGTGGA
GTATTTACGGTAAACTGCCCACTTGGCAGTACATCAAGTGTATCATATGCCAAGTACGCCCCCTATTGAC
GTCAATGACGGTAAATGGCCCGCCTGGCATTATGCCCAGTACATGACCTTATGGGACTTTCCTACTTGGC
AGTACATCTACGTATTAGTCATCGCTATTACCATGGTCGAGGTGAGCCCCACGTTCTGCTTCACTCTCCC
CATCTCCCCCCCCTCCCCACCCCCAATTTTGTATTTATTTATTTTTTAATTATTTTGTGCAGCGATGGGG
GCGGGGGGGGGGGGGGGGCGCGCGCCAGGCGGGGCGGGGCGGGGCGAGGGGCGGGGCGGGCGAGGCGGAG
AGGTGCGGCGGCAGCCAATCAGAGCGGCGCGCTCCGAAAGTTTCCTTTTATGGCGAGGCGGCGGCGGCGG
CGGCCCTATAAAAAGCGAAGCGCGCGGCGGGCGGGAGTCGCTGCGCGCTGCCTTCGCCCCGTGCCCCGCT
CCGCCGCCGCCTCGCGCCGCCCGCCCCGGCTCTGACTGACCGCGTTACTCCCACAGGTGAGCGGGCGGGA
CGGCCCTTCTCCTCCGGGCTGTAATTAGCGCTTGGTTTAATGACGGCTTGTTTCTTTTCTGTGGCTGCGT
GAAAGCCTTGAGGGGCTCCGGGAGGGCCCTTTGTGCGGGGGGAGCGGCTCGGGGGGTGCGTGCGTGTGTG
TGTGCGTGGGGAGCGCCGCGTGCGGCTCCGCGCTGCCCGGCGGCTGTGAGCGCTGCGGGCGCGGCGCGGG
GCTTTGTGCGCTCCGCAGTGTGCGCGAGGGGAGCGCGGCCGGGGGCGGTGCCCCGCGGTGCGGGGGGGGC
TGCGAGGGGAACAAAGGCTGCGTGCGGGGTGTGTGCGTGGGGGGGTGAGCAGGGGGTGTGGGCGCGTCGG
TCGGGCTGCAACCCCCCCTGCACCCCCCTCCCCGAGTTGCTGAGCACGGCCCGGCTTCGGGTGCGGGGCT
CCGTACGGGGCGTGGCGCGGGGCTCGCCGTGCCGGGCGGGGGGTGGCGGCAGGTGGGGGTGCCGGGCGGG
GCGGGGCCGCCTCGGGCCGGGGAGGGCTCGGGGGAGGGGCGCGGCGGCCCCCGGAGCGCCGGCGGCTGTC
GAGGCGCGGCGAGCCGCAGCCATTGCCTTTTATGGTAATCGTGCGAGAGGGCGCAGGGACTTCCTTTGTC
CCAAATCTGTGCGGAGCCGAAATCTGGGAGGCGCCGCCGCACCCCCTCTAGCGGGCGCGGGGCGAAGCGG
TGCGGCGCCGGCAGGAAGGAAATGGGCGGGGAGGGCCTTCGTGCGTCGCCGCGCCGCCGTCCCCTTCTCC
CTCTCCAGCCTCGGGGCTGTCCGCGGGGGGACGGCTGCCTTCGGGGGGGACGGGGCAGGGCGGGGTTCGG
CTTCTGGCGTGTGACCGGCGGCTCTAGAGCCTCTGCTAACCATGTTCATGCCTTCTTCTTTTTCCTACAG
CTCCTGGGCAACGTGCTGGTTATTGTGCTGTCTCATCATTTTGGCAAAGAATTATCAAACAAGTTTGTAC
AAAAAAGCAGGCTCCGCGGCCGCCCCCTTCACCATGGCAGAGGCCCGCACATCCCTGTCTGCCCACTGTC
GGGGCCCGCTGGCCACTGGCCTGCACCCAGACCTGGACCTCCCGGGCCGAAGCCTCGCCACCCCTGCGCC
TTCCTGCTACCTTCTGGGCAGCGAACCCAGCTCTGGCCTGGGCCTCCAGCCCGAGACCCACCTCCCCGAG
GGCAGCCTGAAGCGGTGCTGTGTCTTGGGCCTACCCCCCACCTCCCCAGCCTCCTCCTCACCCTGTGCCT
CCTCCGACGTCACCTCCATCATCCGCTCCTCCCAGACGTCTCTGGTCACCTGTGTAAATGGACTCCGGAG
CCCCCCTCTGGCGGGAGATCTGGGGGGCCCTTCCAAGCGGGCCCGGCCTGGCCCTGCATCGACGGACAGC
CATGAGGGCAGCTTGCAACTTGAAGCCTGCCGGAAGGCGAGCTTCCTGAAGCAGGAACCCGCGGATGAGT
TTTCAGAGCTCTTTGGGCCTCACCAGCAGGGCCTGCCGCCCCCCTATCCCCTGTCTCAGTTGCCGCCTGG
CCCAAGCCTTGGAGGCCTGGGGCTGGGCCTGGGAGGCAGGGTGGTGGCCGGGCGGCAGGCGTGCCGCTGG
GTGGACTGCTGTGCAGCCTATGAGCAGCAGGAGGAGCTGGTGCGGCACATCGAGAAGAGCCACACCGACC
AGCGCAAGGGCGAGGACTTCACCTGCTTCTGGGCTGGCTGCGTGCGCCGCTACAAGCCCTTCAACGCCCG
CTACAAGCTGCTCATCCACATGCGAGTGCACTCGGGCGAGAAGCCCAACAAGTGCATGTTTGAAGGCTGC
AGCAAGGCCTTCTCACGGCTGGAGAACCTCAAGATCCACCTGAGGAGCCACACGGGCGAGAAGCCGTACC
TGTGCCAGCACCCGGGTTGCCAGAAGGCCTTCAGCAACTCCAGCGACCGCGCCAAGCACCAGCGCACCCA
CCTAGACACGAAGCCGTACGCCTGTCAGATCCCTGGCTGCTCCAAGCGCTACACAGACCCCAGCTCCCTC
CGCAAGCACGTCAAGGCCCATTCAGCCAAAGAGCAGCAGGTGCGTAAGAAGCTGCATGCGGGCCCTGACA
CCGAGGCCGACGTCCTGACCGAGTGTCTGGTCCTGCAGCAGCTCCACACGTCCACACAGCTGGCTGCCAG
CGACGGCAAGGGTGGCTGTGGCCTGGGCCAGGAGCTGCTCCCAGGTGTGTATCCTGGCTCCATCACCCCC
CATAACGGACTTGCATCGGGCCTCCTGCCCCCAGCGCACGACGTACCTTCCAGGCACCACCCGCTGGATG
CCACCACCAGTTCCCACCACCATCTGTCCCCTCTGCCCATGGCTGAGAGCACCCGGGATGGGTTGGGGCC
CGGCCTCCTCTCACCAATAGTCAGCCCCCTGAAGGGGCTGGGGCCACCGCCGCTGCCCCCATCCTCTCAG
AGCCATTCTCCGGGGGGCCAGCCCTTCCCCACACTCCCCAGCAAGCCGTCCTACCCACCCTTCCAGAGCC
CTCCACCCCCGCCTCTGCCCAGCCCACAAGGTTACCAGGGCAGTTTCCACTCCATCCAGAGTTGCTTCCC
CTATGGCGACTGCTACCGGATGGCTGAACCAGCAGCCGGTGGGGACGGACTGGTCGGGGAGACCCACGGT
TTCAACCCCCTGCGGCCCAATGGCTACCACAGCCTCAGCACGCCCTTGCCTGCCACAGGCTATGAGGCCC
TGGCTGAGGCCTCATGCCCCACAGCGCTGCCACAGCAGCCATCTGAAGATGTGGTGTCCAGCGGCCCCGA
GGACTGTGGCTTCTTCCCCAATGGAGCCTTTGACCACTGCCTGGGCCACATCCCCTCCATCTACACAGAC
ACCTGAAAGGGTGGGCGCGCCGACCCAGCTTTC
Features (pLannotate 1.2.2; 25 found; start..end, strand, type, name):
     50..638     +  misc_feature   WPRE: woodchuck hepatitis virus posttranscriptional regulatory element
    642..722     +  CDS            HBB (fragment): HBB_PONPY - Experimental evidence at transcript level: Swiss-Prot protein existence level 2. Involved in oxygen transport from the lung to the various peripheral tissues. From Pongo pygmaeus (Bornean orangutan).
    793..848     +  polyA_signal   β-globin poly(A) signal: rabbit β-globin polyadenylation signal (Gil and Proudfoot, 1987)
   1231..1253    -  protein_bind   lac operator (fragment): The lac repressor binds to the lac operator to inhibit transcription in E. coli. This inhibition can be relieved by adding lactose or isopropyl-β-D-thiogalactopyranoside (IPTG). lac repressor encoded by lacI
   1257..1287    -  promoter       lac promoter: promoter for the E. coli lac operon
   1302..1323    -  protein_bind   CAP binding site: CAP binding activates transcription in the presence of cAMP. E. coli catabolite activator protein
   1336..1375    -  CDS            lacI (fragment): lac repressor; lacI; The lac repressor binds to the lac operator to inhibit transcription in E. coli. This inhibition can be relieved by adding lactose or isopropyl-β-D-thiogalactopyranoside (IPTG).
   1412..1445    -  protein_bind   loxP: Cre-mediated recombination occurs in the 8-bp core sequence (GCATACAT). Cre recombinase
   1498..1521    +  promoter       tet promoter (fragment): E. coli promoter for tetracycline efflux protein gene
   1524..1868    +  CDS            BRRF2_EBVB9 (fragment): Protein inferred from homology: Swiss-Prot protein existence level 3. From Epstein-Barr virus (strain B95-8) (HHV-4) (Human herpesvirus 4).
   1906..3831    +  CDS            EBNA1: Epstein-Barr nuclear antigen 1, also known as EBNA-1 crucial for latent viral infection, and for episomal amplification of vectors containing the oriP origin (Okita et al., 2013)
   3914..3982    +  CDS            gL (fragment): GL_EBVB9 - Experimental evidence at protein level: Swiss-Prot protein existence level 1. The heterodimer glycoprotein H-glycoprotein L is required for the fusion of viral and plasma membranes leading to virus entry into the host cell. Acts as a functional inhibitor of gH and maintains gH in an inhibited form. Upon binding to host integrins, gL dissociates from gH leading to activation of the viral fusion glycoproteins gB and gH. Fusion of EBV with B-lymphocytes requires the additional receptor- binding protein gp42, which forms a complex with gH/gL. The heterodimer gH/gL targets also host EPHA
   3999..4032    -  protein_bind   loxP: Cre-mediated recombination occurs in the 8-bp core sequence (GCATACAT). Cre recombinase
   4066..4218    +  CDS            gL (fragment): GL_EBVA8 - Experimental evidence at protein level: Swiss-Prot protein existence level 1. The heterodimer glycoprotein H-glycoprotein L is required for the fusion of viral and plasma membranes leading to virus entry into the host cell. Acts as a functional inhibitor of gH and maintains gH in an inhibited form. Upon binding to host integrins, gL dissociates from gH leading to activation of the viral fusion glycoproteins gB and gH. The heterodimer gH/gL targets also host EPHA2 to promote viral entry. From Epstein-Barr virus (strain AG876) (HHV-4) (Human herpesvirus 4).
   4219..6008    +  rep_origin     oriP: Epstein-Barr virus oriP replication origin (Yates et al., 2000)
   6484..6538    -  CDS            lacI (fragment): lac repressor; lacI; The lac repressor binds to the lac operator to inhibit transcription in E. coli. This inhibition can be relieved by adding lactose or isopropyl-β-D-thiogalactopyranoside (IPTG).
   6721..7309    -  rep_origin     ori: high-copy-number ColE1/pMB1/pBR322/pUC origin of replication
   7480..8340    -  CDS            AmpR: β-lactamase; bla; confers resistance to ampicillin, carbenicillin, and related antibiotics
   8341..8445    -  promoter       AmpR promoter: bla
   8476..8855    +  enhancer       CMV enhancer: human cytomegalovirus immediate early enhancer
   8857..9133    +  promoter       chicken β-actin promoter: No description available
   9134..10150   +  intron         chimeric intron: chimera between introns from chicken β-actin and rabbit β-globin
  10209..10233   +  protein_bind   attB1: mutant version of attB; recombination site for the Gateway® BP reaction BP Clonase™
  10254..12113   +  CDS            GLIS1: GLIS1_HUMAN - Experimental evidence at protein level: Swiss-Prot protein existence level 1. Acts as both a repressor and activator of transcription (PubMed:21654807). Binds to the consensus sequence 5'-GACCACCCAC-3' (By similarity). By controlling the expression of genes involved in cell differentiation inhibits the lineage commitment of multipotent cells (PubMed:21654807). Prevents, for instance, the differentiation of multipotent mesenchymal cells into adipocyte and osteoblast (By similarity). From Homo sapiens (Human).
  12133..14      -  protein_bind   attB2 (across the origin): mutant version of attB; recombination site for the Gateway® BP reaction BP Clonase™
