[The description below was written by a language model from this plasmid's Addgene catalogue record and pLannotate feature annotations shown in this document.]
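Description:
pCXLE-hGLIS1 is a non-integrating, episomal mammalian expression plasmid of about 12.1 kb, built on the pCXLE-gw backbone, which derives in part from the EBV-based vector pCEP4. In E. coli it is maintained at high copy from a ColE1/pUC-type origin and selected with ampicillin through the β-lactamase gene. In human cells it persists as an extrachromosomal element through two Epstein-Barr virus components: the oriP replication origin and the EBNA1 coding sequence, whose product binds oriP to drive replication and retention of the plasmid in dividing cells. Two loxP sites in the same orientation flank the EBNA1 region, an arrangement that would allow Cre-mediated excision of EBNA1 and so loss of episomal maintenance. Short fragments of neighbouring EBV genes and lac-derived sequences in the annotation appear to be carry-over from the parental vectors rather than functional parts.

The payload is the human GLIS1 open reading frame (about 1.86 kb), recorded as carrying the substitutions T110A, A187G and I221T relative to the reference transcript. It was inserted by Gateway cloning and is flanked by attB1 and attB2 sites. Expression is driven by the strong CAG promoter, made up of the CMV immediate-early enhancer, the chicken β-actin promoter and a chimeric β-actin/β-globin intron. Downstream, a WPRE enhances transcript stability and expression, followed by a rabbit β-globin polyadenylation signal. No epitope tag, reporter or mammalian selection marker is annotated. GLIS1 is a transcription factor, and the associated publication describes non-viral generation of integration-free human iPS cells from cord and peripheral blood, indicating use of this plasmid for transient episomal GLIS1 delivery in reprogramming experiments.
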