Addgene plasmid #37625: pCXLE-hGLIS1
Purpose: Non-integrating (episomal) expression of human GLIS1
Depositing lab: Shinya Yamanaka. Depositing organization: Kyoto University, Center for iPS Cell Research and Application. Publication: An Efficient Non-viral Method to Generate Integration-Free Human iPS Cells from Cord Blood and Peripheral Blood Cells. Okita K, Yamakawa T, Matsumura Y, Sato Y, Amano N, Watanabe A, Goshima N, Yamanaka S. Stem Cells. 2012 Nov 29. doi: 10.1002/stem.1293. PubMed 23193063.
Backbone
  Vector backbone: pCXLE-gw
  Backbone size w/o insert (bp): 10184
  Vector type: Mammalian Expression
Growth in bacteria
  Bacterial resistance: Ampicillin, 100 μg/mL
  Growth temperature: 37°C
  Growth strain: DH5alpha
  Copy number: High Copy
Gene/Insert
  Gene/Insert name: human GLIS1 (alt name: FLJ36155)
  Species: H. sapiens (human)
  Insert size (bp): 1863
  Mutation: T110A, A187G, I221T
  GenBank ID: NM_147193.2
  Entrez Gene: GLIS1
  Promoter: CAG
  Cloning method: Gateway Cloning
  Sequencing primers: 5′ pCAG-F; 3′ WPRE-R
Resource information
  A portion of this plasmid was derived from a plasmid made by: pCEP4 is from Invitrogen. CAG Promoter was from Dr. Jun-ichi Miyazaki of Osaka University Graduate School of Medicine. In publication using this plasmid, please cite: Efficient selection for high-expression transfectants with a novel eukaryotic vector. Gene 108:193-200, 1991. Niwa, H., Yamamura, K. & Miyazaki, J.
Terms and licenses: Academic/Nonprofit Terms; Industry Terms: Not Available to Industry
How to cite: pCXLE-hGLIS1 was a gift from Shinya Yamanaka (Addgene plasmid # 37625 ; http://n2t.net/addgene:37625 ; RRID:Addgene_37625)
