>Addgene plasmid #37625 | pCXLE-hGLIS1 | addgene partial sequence | sequence record 50909 | WPRE-R 5'-CATAGCGTAAAAGGAGCAACA-3'
CACTTTGTACAAGAAAGCTGGGTCTTAGGTGTCTGTGTAGATGGAGGGGATGTGGCCCAGGCAGTGGTCA
AAGGCTCCATTGGGGAAGAAGCCACAGTCCTCGGGGCCGCTGGACACCACATCTTCAGATGGCTGCTGTG
GCAGCGCTGTGGGGCATGAGGCCTCAGCCAGGGCCTCATAGCCTGTGGCAGGCAAGGGCGTGCTGAGGCT
GTGGTAGCCATTGGGCCGCAGGGGGTTGAAACCGTGGGTCTCCCCGACCAGTCCGTCCCCACCGGCTGCT
GGTTCAGCCATCCGGTAGCAGTCGCCATAGGGGAAGCAACTCTGGATGGAGTGGAAACTGCCCTGGTAAC
CTTGTGGGCTGGGCAGAGGCGGGGGTGGAGGGCTCTGGAAGGGTGGGTAGGACGGCTTGCTGGGGAGTGT
GGGGAAGGGCTGGCCCCCCGGAGAATGGCTCTGAGAGGATGGGGGCAGCGGCGGTGGCCCCAGCCCCTTC
AGGGGGCTGACTATTGGTGAGAGGAGGCCGGGCCCCAACCCATCCCGGGTGCTCTCAGCCATGGGCAGAG
GGGACAGATGGTGGTGGGAACTGGTGGTGGCATCCAGCGGGTGGTGCCTGGAAGGTACGTCGTGCGCTGG
GGGCAGGAGGCCCGATGCAAGTCCGTTATGGGGGGGTGA
