>Addgene plasmid #37625 | pCXLE-hGLIS1 | addgene partial sequence | sequence record 52696 | hGLIS1-F 5'-GCCTTCCTGCTACCTTCTGG-3'
AGACCCACCTCCCCGAGGGCAGCCTGAAGCGGTGCTGTGTCTTGGGCCTACCCCCCACCTCCCCAGCCTC
CTCCTCACCCTGTGCCTCCTCCGACGTCACCTCCATCATCCGCTCCTCCCAGACGTCTCTGGTCACCTGT
GTAAATGGACTCCGGAGCCCCCCTCTGGCGGGAGATCTGGGGGGCCCTTCCAAGCGGGCCCGGCCTGGCC
CTGCATCGACGGACAGCCATGAGGGCAGCTTGCAACTTGAAGCCTGCCGGAAGGCGAGCTTCCTGAAGCA
GGAACCCGCGGATGAGTTTTCAGAGCTCTTTGGGCCTCACCAGCAGGGCCTGCCGCCCCCCTATCCCCTG
TCTCAGTTGCCGCCTGGCCCAAGCCTTGGAGGCCTGGGGCTGGGCCTGGGAGGCAGGGTGGTGGCCGGGC
GGCAGGCGTGCCGCTGGGTGGACTGCTGTGCAGCCTATGAGCAGCAGGAGGAGCTGGTGCGGCACATCGA
GAAGAGCCACACCGACCAGCGCAAGGGCGAGGACTTCACCTGCTTCTGGGCTGGCTGCGTGCGCCGCTAC
AAGCCCTTCAACGCCCGCTACAAGCTGCTCATCCACATGCGAGTGCACTCGGGCGAGAAGCCCAACAAGT
GCATGTTTGAAGGCTGCAGCAAGGCCTTCTCACGGCTGGAGAACCTCAAGATCCACCTGAGGAGCCACAC
GGGCGAGAAGCCGTACCTGTGCCAGCACCCGGGTTGCCAGAAGGCCTTCAGCAACTCCA
